Addgene plasmid #210330: pB-mTSPAN4-mCherry
Purpose: Overexpression of mTSPAN4
Depositing lab: Li Yu. Publication: Mitocytosis, a migrasome-mediated mitochondrial quality-control process. Jiao H, Jiang D, Hu X, Du W, Ji L, Yang Y, Li X, Sho T, Wang X, Li Y, Wu YT, Wei YH, Hu X, Yu L. Cell. 2021 May 27;184(11):2896-2910.e13. doi: 10.1016/j.cell.2021.04.027. PubMed 34048705.
Backbone
  Vector backbone: pB-CAG-BGH
  Vector type: Mammalian Expression
Growth in bacteria
  Bacterial resistance: Ampicillin, 100 μg/mL
  Growth temperature: 37°C
  Growth strain: DH5alpha
  Copy number: High Copy
Gene/Insert
  Gene/Insert name: mTSPAN4
  Species: M. musculus (mouse)
  Entrez Gene: Tspan4 (a.k.a. D130042I01Rik, NAG-2, Tm4sf7, Tspan-4)
  Tag / fusion protein: mCherry (C terminal on insert)
  Cloning method: Restriction Enzyme; 5′ cloning site Unknown (unknown if destroyed)
Terms and licenses: Academic/Nonprofit Terms; Industry Terms: Not Available to Industry
How to cite: pB-mTSPAN4-mCherry was a gift from Li Yu (Addgene plasmid # 210330 ; http://n2t.net/addgene:210330 ; RRID:Addgene_210330)
