[The description below was written by a language model from this plasmid's Addgene catalogue record and pLannotate feature annotations shown in this document.]
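Description:
pB-mTSPAN4-mCherry is a mammalian expression plasmid of about 9 kb, built on the pB-CAG-BGH backbone, for overexpressing mouse tetraspanin-4 (Tspan4) as a red fluorescent fusion protein. The annotated expression cassette begins with the CMV immediate-early enhancer followed by the chimeric chicken β-actin/rabbit β-globin intron, an arrangement characteristic of the strong, broadly active CAG promoter implied by the backbone name, although the core β-actin promoter itself is not separately annotated. Downstream lies the Tspan4 coding sequence, joined by a short linker to mCherry at its C terminus, and transcription is terminated by the bovine growth hormone polyadenylation signal.

A second mammalian cassette, in the opposite orientation, places a hygromycin resistance gene under the mouse PGK promoter with a PGK poly(A) fragment, allowing selection of stably expressing cells. Two loxP sites in the same orientation are annotated, one next to the PGK promoter and one beyond the bGH poly(A). On the circular map, one interval between them spans the Tspan4-mCherry cassette and the other spans the hygromycin cassette plus the bacterial backbone, so Cre would separate these segments. A cPPT/CTS element is also detected. The "pB" prefix may suggest a piggyBac transposon design, but no transposon terminal repeats appear in the feature table and the record does not state this.

Propagation in E. coli relies on a high-copy ColE1/pUC origin and ampicillin resistance. pBluescript-derived remnants (f1 ori, lac elements, T3 and T7 promoters) are also present. The associated study concerns migrasomes and mitochondrial quality control, which suggests use of the fusion for overexpressing Tspan4 and visualising it in live cells.
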