Features (pLannotate 1.2.2; 23 found; start..end, strand, type, name):
      1..380     +  enhancer       CMV enhancer: human cytomegalovirus immediate early enhancer
    658..1673    +  intron         chimeric intron: chimera between introns from chicken β-actin and rabbit β-globin
   1729..1747    -  misc_feature   MCS (fragment): pBluescript multiple cloning site
   1770..2483    +  CDS            Tspan4: TSN4_MOUSE - Also known as Tm4sf7. Experimental evidence at protein level: Swiss-Prot protein existence level 1. From Mus musculus (Mouse).
   2490..3197    +  CDS            mCherry: mCherry is a basic (constitutively fluorescent) red fluorescent protein published in 2004, derived from Discosoma sp.. It is reported to be a very rapidly-maturing monomer with low acid sensitivity.
   3250..3474    +  polyA_signal   bGH poly(A) signal: bovine growth hormone polyadenylation signal
   3559..3676    -  misc_feature   cPPT/CTS: central polypurine tract and central termination sequence of HIV-1
   3722..3755    -  protein_bind   loxP: Cre-mediated recombination occurs in the 8-bp core sequence (GCATACAT). Cre recombinase
   4012..4030    -  promoter       T3 promoter: promoter for bacteriophage T3 RNA polymerase
   4075..4091    -  protein_bind   lac operator: The lac repressor binds to the lac operator to inhibit transcription in E. coli. This inhibition can be relieved by adding lactose or isopropyl-β-D-thiogalactopyranoside (IPTG). lac repressor encoded by lacI
   4099..4129    -  promoter       lac promoter: promoter for the E. coli lac operon
   4144..4165    -  protein_bind   CAP binding site: CAP binding activates transcription in the presence of cAMP. E. coli catabolite activator protein
   4178..4270    -  CDS            lacI (fragment): lac repressor; lacI; The lac repressor binds to the lac operator to inhibit transcription in E. coli. This inhibition can be relieved by adding lactose or isopropyl-β-D-thiogalactopyranoside (IPTG).
   4453..5041    -  rep_origin     ori: high-copy-number ColE1/pMB1/pBR322/pUC origin of replication
   5212..6072    -  CDS            AmpR: β-lactamase; bla; confers resistance to ampicillin, carbenicillin, and related antibiotics
   6073..6177    -  promoter       AmpR promoter: bla
   6230..6658    -  rep_origin     f1 ori (sequence partly withheld): f1 bacteriophage origin of replication; arrow indicates direction of (+) strand synthesis
   6663..6820    -  CDS            lacZα (fragment): LacZα fragment of β-galactosidase; lacZ fragment
   6823..6841    +  promoter       T7 promoter: promoter for bacteriophage T7 RNA polymerase
   7163..7372    -  polyA_signal   PGK poly(A) signal (fragment): mouse phosphoglycerate kinase 1 polyadenylation signal
   7376..8401    -  CDS            HygR: aminoglycoside phosphotransferase from E. coli; aph(4)-Ia; confers resistance to hygromycin
   8420..8919    -  promoter       PGK promoter: mouse phosphoglycerate kinase 1 promoter
   8942..8975    -  protein_bind   loxP: Cre-mediated recombination occurs in the 8-bp core sequence (GCATACAT). Cre recombinase
>Addgene plasmid #210330 | pB-mTSPAN4-mCherry | addgene full sequence | sequence record 424350 | Addgene NGS Result
GACATTGATTATTGACTAGTTATTAATAGTAATCAATTACGGGGTCATTAGTTCATAGCCCATATATGGA
GTTCCGCGTTACATAACTTACGGTAAATGGCCCGCCTGGCTGACCGCCCAACGACCCCCGCCCATTGACG
TCAATAATGACGTATGTTCCCATAGTAACGCCAATAGGGACTTTCCATTGACGTCAATGGGTGGAGTATT
TACGGTAAACTGCCCACTTGGCAGTACATCAAGTGTATCATATGCCAAGTACGCCCCCTATTGACGTCAA
TGACGGTAAATGGCCCGCCTGGCATTATGCCCAGTACATGACCTTATGGGACTTTCCTACTTGGCAGTAC
ATCTACGTATTAGTCATCGCTATTACCATGGTCGAGGTGAGCCCCACGTTCTGCTTCACTCTCCCCATCT
CCCCCCCCTCCCCACCCCCAATTTTGTATTTATTTATTTTTTAATTATTTTGTGCAGCGATGGGGGCGGG
GGGGGGGGGGGGGCGCGCCRGGSGGGGSGGGGSGGGGGGRGGGGGGGGGGGGGGSGRGGSGGRGRGGKGS
GGCGGCAGCCAATCAGAGCGGCGCGCTCCGAAAGTTTCCTTTTATGGCGAGGCGGCGGCGGCGGCGGCCC
TATAAAAAGCGAAGCGCGCGGCGGGCGGGAGTCGCTGCGCGCTGCCTTCGCCCCGTGCCCCGCTCCGCCG
CCGCCTCGCGCCGCCCGCCCCGGCTCTGACTGACCGCGTTACTCCCACAGGTGAGCGGGCGGGACGGCCC
TTCTCCTCCGGGCTGTAATTAGCGCTTGGTTTAATGACGGCTTGTTTCTTTTCTGTGGCTGCGTGAAAGC
CTTGAGGGGCTCCGGGAGGGCCCTTTGTGCGGGGGGAGCGGCTCGGGGGGTGCGTGCGTGTGTGTGTGCG
TGGGGAGCGCCGCGTGCGGCTCCGCGCTGCCCGGCGGCTGTGAGCGCTGCGGGCGCGGCGCGGGGCTTTG
TGCGCTCCGCAGTGTGCGCGAGGGGAGCGCGGCCGGGGGCGGTGCCCCGCGGTGCGGGGGGGCTGCGAGG
GGAACAAAGGCTGCGTGCGGGGTGTGTGCGTGGGGGGGTGAGCAGGGGGTGTGGGCGCGTCGGTCGGGCT
GCAACCCCCCCTGCACCCCCCTCCCCGAGTTGCTGAGCACGGCCCGGCTTCGGGTGCGGGGCTCCGTACG
GGGCGTGGCGCGGGGCTCGCCGTGCCGGGCGGGGGGTGGCGGCAGGKGGGGGTGCCGGGCGGGGCGGGGC
CGCCYCGGGCCGGGGGGGGCKCGGGGGRGGGGCGCGGCGGCCCCCGGAGCGCCGGCGGCTGTCGAGGCGC
GGCGAGCCGCAGCCATTGCCTTTTATGGTAATCGTGCGAGAGGGCGCAGGGACTTCCTTTGTCCCAAATC
TGTGCGGAGCCGAAATCTGGGAGGCGCCGCCGCACCCCCTCTAGCGGGCGCGGGGCGAAGCGGTGCGGCG
CCGGCAGGAAGGAAATGGGCGGGGAGGGCCTTCGTGCGTCGCCGCGCCGCCGTCCCCTTCTCCCTCTCCA
GCCTCGGGGCTGTCCGCGGGGGGACGGCTGCCTTCGGGGGGGACGGGGCAGGGCGGGGTTCGGCTTCTGG
CGTGTGACCGGCGGCTCTAGAGCCTCTGCTAACCATGTTCATGCCTTCTTCTTTTTCCTACAGCTCCTGG
GCAACGTGCTGGTTATTGTGCTGTCTCATCATTTTGGCAAAGAATTCCTCGACGGTATCGATAAGCTATC
ACAAGTTTGTACAGCCACCATGGCGCGCGGCTGCCTCCAGGGCGTCAAGTACCTCATGTTCGCCTTCAAC
CTGCTCTTCTGGCTGGGTGGCTGTGGTGTCCTGGGTGTTGGCATCTGGTTGGCTGCCACACAGGGAAACT
TTGCCACCTTATCATCCTCATTTCCATCCTTGTCGGCTGCCAACCTGCTCATCGTCACCGGGACCTTCGT
CATGGCCATCGGCTTCGTGGGCTGCATTGGGGCCCTCAAGGAGAACAAGTGCCTACTGCTCACTTTCTTT
GTGCTGCTGCTGCTAGTGTTCCTGCTGGAAGCCACCATTGCTGTGCTCTTCTTTGCCTACAGTGACAAGA
TTGACAGTTATGCCCAACAAGACCTGAAGAAGGGCCTGCATCTGTATGGCACACAGGGCAACGTGGGCCT
CACCAATGCCTGGAGCATCATCCAGACTGATTTCCGATGCTGTGGAGTTTCCAATTACACTGATTGGTTT
GAGGTATACAATGCCACTCGTGTGCCTGACTCCTGCTGTCTGGAGTTCAGTGATAGCTGTGGGTTACATG
AACCTGGTACCTGGTGGAAGTCGCCCTGTTATGAGACAGTGAAGGCCTGGCTCCAGGAGAACCTGCTAGC
TGTGGGCATCTTTGGACTGTGCACGGCACTGGTGCAGATTCTGGGCCTCACCTTCGCTATGACCATGTAC
TGCCAGGTGGTAAAGGCGGACACCTACTGTGCACCCGGGATGGTGAGCAAGGGCGAGGAGGATAACATGG
CCATCATCAAGGAGTTCATGCGCTTCAAGGTGCACATGGAGGGCTCCGTGAACGGCCACGAGTTCGAGAT
CGAGGGCGAGGGCGAGGGCCGCCCCTACGAGGGCACCCAGACCGCCAAGCTGAAGGTGACCAAGGGTGGC
CCCCTGCCCTTCGCCTGGGACATCCTGTCCCCTCAGTTCATGTACGGCTCCAAGGCCTACGTGAAGCACC
CCGCCGACATCCCCGACTACTTGAAGCTGTCCTTCCCCGAGGGCTTCAAGTGGGAGCGCGTGATGAACTT
CGAGGACGGCGGCGTGGTGACCGTGACCCAGGACTCCTCCCTGCAGGACGGCGAGTTCATCTACAAGGTG
AAGCTGCGCGGCACCAACTTCCCCTCCGACGGCCCCGTAATGCAGAAGAAGACCATGGGCTGGGAGGCCT
CCTCCGAGCGGATGTACCCCGAGGACGGCGCCCTGAAGGGCGAGATCAAGCAGAGGCTGAAGCTGAAGGA
CGGCGGCCACTACGACGCTGAGGTCAAGACCACCTACAAGGCCAAGAAGCCCGTGCAGCTGCCCGGCGCC
TACAACGTCAACATCAAGTTGGACATCACCTCCCACAACGAGGACTACACCATCGTGGAACAGTACGAAC
GCGCCGAGGGCCGCCACTCCACCGGCGGCATGGACGAGCTATACAAGGGATCCACGCGTCTCGAGTTAAC
GGTACCTCTAGAGAATTCGCTAGCCTCGACTGTGCCTTCTAGTTGCCAGCCATCTGTTGTTTGCCCCTCC
CCCGTGCCTTCCTTGACCCTGGAAGGTGCCACTCCCACTGTCCTTTCCTAATAAAATGAGGAAATTGCAT
CGCATTGTCTGAGTAGGTGTCATTCTATTCTGGGGGGTGGGGTGGGGCAGGACAGCAAGGGGGAGGATTG
GGAAGACAATAGCAGGCATGCTGGGGATGCGGTGGGCTCTATGGCTTCTGAGGCGGTTAATTAAAATAAA
ACTAGAGCGGGCCCGGTACTAACCAAACTGGATCTCTGCTGTCCCTGTAATAAACCCGAAAATTTTGAAT
TTTTGTAATTTGTTTTTGTAATTCTTTAGTTTGTATGTCTGTTGCTATTATGTCTACTATTCTTTCCCCT
GCACTGTACCCCCCAATCCCCCCTTTTCTTTTAAAATTGTGGATGAATACTGCCATTTGTCTGCAGAGCG
GCCGCGTCGAGATAACTTCGTATAATGTATGCTATACGAAGTTATGTTTTGTTACTTTATAGAAGAAATT
TTGAGTTTTTGTTTTTTTTTAATAAATAAATAAACATAAATAAATTGTTTGTTGAATTTATTATTAGTAT
GTAAGTGTAAATATAATAAAACTTAATATCTATTCAAATTAATAAATAAACCTCGATATACAGACCGATA
AAACACATGCGTCAATTTTACGCATGATTATCTTTAACGTACGTCACAATATGATTATCTTTCTAGGGTT
AAAGAGCTCCAGCTTTTGTTCCCTTTAGTGAGGGTTAATTTCGAGCTTGGCGTAATCATGGTCATAGCTG
TTTCCTGTGTGAAATTGTTATCCGCTCACAATTCCACACAACATACGAGCCGGAAGCATAAAGTGTAAAG
CCTGGGGTGCCTAATGAGTGAGCTAACTCACATTAATTGCGTTGCGCTCACTGCCCGCTTTCCAGTCGGG
AAACCTGTCGTGCCAGCTGCATTAATGAATCGGCCAACGCGCGGGGAGAGGCGGTTTGCGTATTGGGCGC
TCTTCCGCTTCCTCGCTCACTGACTCGCTGCGCTCGGTCGTTCGGCTGCGGCGAGCGGTATCAGCTCACT
CAAAGGCGGTAATACGGTTATCCACAGAATCAGGGGATAACGCAGGAAAGAACATGTGAGCAAAAGGCCA
GCAAAAGGCCAGGAACCGTAAAAAGGCCGCGTTGCTGGCGTTTTTCCATAGGCTCCGCCCCCCTGACGAG
CATCACAAAAATCGACGCTCAAGTCAGAGGTGGCGAAACCCGACAGGACTATAAAGATACCAGGCGTTTC
CCCCTGGAAGCTCCCTCGTGCGCTCTCCTGTTCCGACCCTGCCGCTTACCGGATACCTGTCCGCCTTTCT
CCCTTCGGGAAGCGTGGCGCTTTCTCATAGCTCACGCTGTAGGTATCTCAGTTCGGTGTAGGTCGTTCGC
TCCAAGCTGGGCTGTGTGCACGAACCCCCCGTTCAGCCCGACCGCTGCGCCTTATCCGGTAACTATCGTC
TTGAGTCCAACCCGGTAAGACACGACTTATCGCCACTGGCAGCAGCCACTGGTAACAGGATTAGCAGAGC
GAGGTATGTAGGCGGTGCTACAGAGTTCTTGAAGTGGTGGCCTAACTACGGCTACACTAGAAGAACAGTA
TTTGGTATCTGCGCTCTGCTGAAGCCAGTTACCTTCGGAAAAAGAGTTGGTAGCTCTTGATCCGGCAAAC
AAACCACCGCTGGTAGCGGTGGTTTTTTTGTTTGCAAGCAGCAGATTACGCGCAGAAAAAAAGGATCTCA
AGAAGATCCTTTGATCTTTTCTACGGGGTCTGACGCTCAGTGGAACGAAAACTCACGTTAAGGGATTTTG
GTCATGAGATTATCAAAAAGGATCTTCACCTAGATCCTTTTAAATTAAAAATGAAGTTTTAAATCAATCT
AAAGTATATATGAGTAAACTTGGTCTGACAGTTACCAATGCTTAATCAGTGAGGCACCTATCTCAGCGAT
CTGTCTATTTCGTTCATCCATAGTTGCCTGACTCCCCGTCGTGTAGATAACTACGATACGGGAGGGCTTA
CCATCTGGCCCCAGTGCTGCAATGATACCGCGAGACCCACGCTCACCGGCTCCAGATTTATCAGCAATAA
ACCAGCCAGCCGGAAGGGCCGAGCGCAGAAGTGGTCCTGCAACTTTATCCGCCTCCATCCAGTCTATTAA
TTGTTGCCGGGAAGCTAGAGTAAGTAGTTCGCCAGTTAATAGTTTGCGCAACGTTGTTGCCATTGCTACA
GGCATCGTGGTGTCACGCTCGTCGTTTGGTATGGCTTCATTCAGCTCCGGTTCCCAACGATCAAGGCGAG
TTACATGATCCCCCATGTTGTGCAAAAAAGCGGTTAGCTCCTTCGGTCCTCCGATCGTTGTCAGAAGTAA
GTTGGCCGCAGTGTTATCACTCATGGTTATGGCAGCACTGCATAATTCTCTTACTGTCATGCCATCCGTA
AGATGCTTTTCTGTGACTGGTGAGTACTCAACCAAGTCATTCTGAGAATAGTGTATGCGGCGACCGAGTT
GCTCTTGCCCGGCGTCAATACGGGATAATACCGCGCCACATAGCAGAACTTTAAAAGTGCTCATCATTGG
AAAACGTTCTTCGGGGCGAAAACTCTCAAGGATCTTACCGCTGTTGAGATCCAGTTCGATGTAACCCACT
CGTGCACCCAACTGATCTTCAGCATCTTTTACTTTCACCAGCGTTTCTGGGTGAGCAAAAACAGGAAGGC
AAAATGCCGCAAAAAAGGGAATAAGGGCGACACGGAAATGTTGAATACTCATACTCTTCCTTTTTCAATA
TTATTGAAGCATTTATCAGGGTTATTGTCTCATGAGCGGATACATATTTGAATGTATTTAGAAAAATAAA
CAAATAGGGGTTCCGCGCACATTTCCCCGAAAAGTGCCACCTAAATTGTAAGCGTTAATATTTTGTTAAA
ATTCGCGTTAAATTTTTGTTAAATCAGCTCATTTTTTAACCAATAGGCCGAAATCGGCAAAATCCCTTAT
AAATCAAAAGAATAGACCGAGATAGGGT
[37 nt withheld, positions 6329-6365]
AAAGAACGTGGACTCCAACGTCAAAGG
[49 nt withheld, positions 6393-6441]
T
[91 nt withheld, positions 6443-6533]
G
[124 nt withheld, positions 6535-6658]
CCCATTCGCCATTCAGGCTGCGCAACTGTTGGGAAGGGCGATCGGTGCGGGCCTCTTCGCTATTACGCCA
GCTGGCGAAAGGGGGATGTGCTGCAAGGCGATTAAGTTGGGTAACGCCAGGGTTTTCCCAGTCACGACGT
TGTAAAACGACGGCCAGTGAATTGTAATACGACTCACTATAGGGCGAATTGGGTACCTTAACCCTAGAAA
GATAGTCTGCGTAAAATTGACGCATGCATTCTTGAAATATTGCTCTCTCTTTCTAAATAGCGCGAATCCG
TCGCTGTGCATTTAGGACATCTCAGTCGCCGCTTGGAGCTCCCGTGAGGCGTGCTTGTCAATGCGGTAAG
TGTCACTGATTTTGAACTATAACGACCGCGTGAGTCAAAATGACGCATGATTATCTTTTACGTGACTTTT
AAGATTTAACTCATACGATAATTATATTGTTATTTCATGTTCTACTTACGTGATAACTTATTATATATAT
ATTTTCTTGTTATAGATATCCAACTATGAAACATTATCATAAAGCAATAGTAAAGAGCCTTCAGTAAAGA
GCAGGCATTTATCTAATCCCACCCCACCCCCACCCCCGTAGCTCCAATCCTTCCATTCAAAATGTAGGTA
CTCTGTTCTCACCCTTCTTAACAAAGTATGACAGGAAAAACTTCCATGTGGACATCTTTATTGTTTAATA
GATCATCAATTTCTCGACTATTCCTTTGCCCTCGGACGAGTGCTGGGGCGTCGGTTTCCACTATCGGCGA
GTACTTCTACACAGCCATCGGTCCAGACGGCCGCGCTTCTGCGGGCGATTTGTGTACGCCCGACAGTCCC
GGCTCCGGATCGGACGATTGCGTCGCATCGACCCTGCGCCCAAGCTGCATCATCGAAATTGCCGTCAACC
AAGCTCTGATAGAGTTGGTCAAGACCAATGCGGAGCATATACGCCCGGAGCCGCGGCGATCCTGCAAGCT
CCGGATGCCTCCGCTCGAAGTAGCGCGTCTGCTGCTCCATACAAGCCAACCACGGCCTCCAGAAGAAGAT
GTTGGCGACCTCGTATTGGGAATCCCCGAACATCGCCTCGCTCCAGTCAATGACCGCTGTTATGCGGCCA
TTGTCCGTCAGGACATTGTTGGAGCCGAAATCCGCGTGCACGAGGTGCCGGACTTCGGGGCAGTCCTCGG
CCCAAAGCATCAGCTCATCGAGAGCCTGCGCGACGGACGCACTGACGGTGTCGTCCATCACAGTTTGCCA
GTGATACACATGGGGATCAGCAATCGCGCATATGAAATCACGCCATGTAGTGTATTGACCGATTCCTTGC
GGTCCGAATGGGCCGAACCCGCTCGTCTGGCTAAGATCGGCCGCAGCGATCGCATCCATGGCCTCCGCGA
CCGGCTGCAGAACAGCGGGCAGTTCGGTTTCAGGCAGGTCTTGCAACGTGACACCCTGTGCACGGCGGGA
GATGCAATAGGTCAGGCTCTCGCTGAATTCCCCAATGTCAAGCACTTCCGGAATCGGGAGCGCGGCCGAT
GCAAAGTGCCGATAAACATAACGATCTTTGTAGAAACCATCGGCGCAGCTATTTACCCGCAGGACATATC
CACGCCCTCCTACATCGAAGCTGAAAGCACGAGATTCTTCGCCCTCCGAGAGCTGCATCAGGTCGGAGAC
GCTGTCGAACTTTTCGATCAGAAACTTCTCGACAGACGTCGCGGTGAGTTCAGGCTTTTTCATGGTGGCG
GCTGGATCGGTCGAAAGGCCCGGAGATGAGGAAGAGGAGAACAGCGCGGCAGACGTGCGCTTTTGAAGCG
TGCAGAATGCCGGGCCTCCGGAGGACCTTCGGGCGCCCGCCCCGCCCCTGAGCCCGCCCCTGAGCCCGCC
CCCGGACCCACCCCTTCCCAGCCTCTGAGCCCAGAAAGCGAAGGAGCAAAGCTGCTATTGGCCGCTGCCC
CAAAGGCCTACCCGCTTCCATTGCTCAGCGGTGCTGTCCATCTGCACGAGACTAGTGAGACGTGCTACTT
CCATTTGTCACGTCCTGCACGACGCGAGCTGCGGGGCGGGGGGGAACTTCCTGACTAGGGGAGGAGTAGA
AGGTGGCGCGAAGGGGCCACCAAAGAACGGAGCCGGTTGGCGCCTACCGGTGGATGTGGAATGTGTGCGA
GGCCAGAGGCCACTTGTGTAGCGCCAAGTGCCCAGCGGGGCTGCTAAAGCGCATGCTCCAGACTGCCTTG
GGAAAAGCGCCTCCCCTACCCGGTAGAATTCATCGATGATATCATAACTTCGTATAATGTATGCTATACG
AAGTTATGCGGCCCTCGAGGTC
